Addgene plasmid #88453: pDONR223-ZNF449
Purpose: Donor Vector containing ZNF449 transcription factor, part of the Human TFome Collection
Depositing lab: Marc Vidal. Depositing organization: Dana-Farber Cancer Institute. Publication: A comprehensive library of human transcription factors for cell fate engineering. Ng AHM, Khoshakhlagh P, Rojo Arias JE, Pasquini G, Wang K, Swiersy A, Shipman SL, Appleton E, Kiaee K, Kohman RE, Vernet A, Dysart M, Leeper K, Saylor W, Huang JY, Graveline A, Taipale J, Hill DE, Vidal M, Melero-Martin JM, Busskamp V, Church GM. Nat Biotechnol. 2021 Apr;39(4):510-519. doi: 10.1038/s41587-020-0742-6. Epub 2020 Nov 30. PubMed 33257861.
Backbone
  Vector backbone: pDONR223
  Backbone manufacturer: Invitrogen
  Backbone size w/o insert (bp): 3000
  Vector type: Gateway Donor Vector
Growth in bacteria
  Bacterial resistance: Spectinomycin, 50 μg/mL
  Growth temperature: 37°C
  Growth strain: DH5alpha
  Copy number: High Copy
Gene/Insert
  Gene/Insert name: ZNF449
  Species: H. sapiens (human)
  Insert size (bp): 1557
  Mutation: Last nucleotide of stop codon removed to allow for Gateway C-terminal fusions
  Entrez Gene: ZNF449 (a.k.a. ZSCAN19, FLJ23614)
  Cloning method: Gateway Cloning
  Sequencing primers: 5′ M13F(-21); 3′ M13R
Terms and licenses: Academic/Nonprofit Terms; Industry Terms: Not Available to Industry
Depositor comments: Represents the ORFeome subset of the TFome
How to cite: pDONR223-ZNF449 was a gift from Marc Vidal (Addgene plasmid # 88453 ; http://n2t.net/addgene:88453 ; RRID:Addgene_88453)
