[The description below was written by a language model from this plasmid's Addgene catalogue record and pLannotate feature annotations shown in this document.]
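Description:
pDONR223-ZNF449 is a Gateway entry-type clone built on the Invitrogen pDONR223 donor backbone, carrying the open reading frame of the human zinc finger transcription factor ZNF449 (also known as ZSCAN19). It belongs to the Human TFome Collection, specifically the subset drawn from the ORFeome resource. The plasmid is maintained in E. coli through a high-copy ColE1/pUC-type origin and selected with spectinomycin via the aadA (SmR) aminoglycoside adenylyltransferase gene, which sits downstream of a class 1 integron Pc promoter fragment and a short remnant of a gentamicin resistance gene. The sequenced record is 4,344 nt.

The roughly 1.56 kb insert is flanked by attL recombination sites, so it can be moved by an LR Clonase reaction into any compatible Gateway destination vector. The automated annotation labels the upstream site attL3 and the downstream one attL2; it also marks only the first part of the ORF as a ZNF449 match, although the spacing between the att sites is consistent with the stated insert size. The last nucleotide of the stop codon has been removed, leaving the reading frame open so that C-terminal tags or fusion partners supplied by the destination vector can be read through. The donor vector has no eukaryotic promoter driving the insert; a T7 promoter lies just outside the attL2 site, facing the cassette in antisense orientation, and rrnB T1 and T2 terminators upstream insulate the cassette from backbone transcription. Small lacI and lacZα fragments are backbone remnants. The construct serves as a sequence-verifiable source clone for generating ZNF449 expression vectors, for example in transcription factor overexpression screens for cell fate engineering.
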