Features (pLannotate 1.2.2; 12 found; start..end, strand, type, name):
      2..97      +  protein_bind   attL3: mutant version of attL; recombination site for the Gateway® LR reaction LR Clonase™
    100..1137    +  CDS            ZNF449 (fragment): ZN449_HUMAN - Also known as ZSCAN19. Experimental evidence at protein level: Swiss-Prot protein existence level 1. May be involved in transcriptional regulation. From Homo sapiens (Human).
   1655..1754    -  protein_bind   attL2: mutant version of attL; recombination site for the Gateway® LR reaction LR Clonase™
   1772..1790    -  promoter       T7 promoter: promoter for bacteriophage T7 RNA polymerase
   1980..2003    +  promoter       Pc promoter (fragment): intI1 (promoter lies within the coding sequence); class 1 integron promoter
   2179..2235    +  CDS            GmR (fragment): gentamycin acetyltransferase; aacC1; confers resistance to gentamycin
   2242..3033    +  CDS            SmR: aminoglycoside adenylyltransferase (Murphy, 1985); aadA; confers resistance to spectinomycin and streptomycin
   3126..3714    +  rep_origin     ori: high-copy-number ColE1/pMB1/pBR322/pUC origin of replication
   3897..3989    +  CDS            lacI (fragment): lac repressor; lacI; The lac repressor binds to the lac operator to inhibit transcription in E. coli. This inhibition can be relieved by adding lactose or isopropyl-β-D-thiogalactopyranoside (IPTG).
   4044..4071    -  terminator     rrnB T2 terminator: transcription terminator T2 from the E. coli rrnB gene
   4203..4246    +  terminator     rrnB T1 terminator: Escherichia coli rrnB; transcription terminator T1 from the E. coli rrnB gene
   4293..4329    -  CDS            lacZα (fragment): LacZα fragment of β-galactosidase; lacZ fragment
>Addgene plasmid #88453 | pDONR223-ZNF449 | addgene full sequence | sequence record 363365 | Addgene NGS Result
CAAATAATGATTTTATTTTGACTGATAGTGACCTGTTCGTTGCAACAAATTGATGAGCAATGCTTTTTTA
TAATGCCAACTTTGTACAAAAAAGTTGGCATGGCTGTGGCCCTGGGTTGTGCAATCCAGGCATCCTTGAA
TCAAGGCTCTGTGTTTCAAGAATATGATACTGACTGTGAAGTTTTCCGTCAGCGCTTCAGGCAGTTCCAG
TACAGAGAAGCAGCTGGGCCTCATGAAGCATTTAACAAACTCTGGGAGCTTTGCTGTCAATGGCTGAAGC
CAAAGATGCGCTCTAAGGAACAAATCCTGGAGCTGCTAGTGTTGGAGCAATTCCTAACTATCCTGCCCAC
AGAGATAGAGACCTGGGTGAGGGAGCACTGCCCAGAGAATAGAGAAAGAGTTGTGTCACTGATAGAAGAC
TTACAGAGAGAACTTGAGATACCAGAGCAGCAGGTTGATATGCATGACATGCTCTTGGAAGAACTGGCAC
CAGTGGGAACGGCACACATACCACCAACCATGCACCTAGAGTCACCTGCACTCCAGGTAATGGGACCTGC
CCAGGAGGCCCCAGTAGCAGAGGCATGGATCCCACAGGCAGGGCCACCGGAGCTGAACTATGGTGCTACT
GGAGAATGTCAGAACTTTCTGGACCCTGGATATCCATTACCAAAACTTGACATGAACTTCTCATTGGAGA
ATAGAGAAGAGCCATGGGTGAAGGAATTACAGGATTCTAAAGAAATGAAACAATTACTTGATTCCAAGAT
AGGTTTTGAGATCGGGATAGAAAATGAAGAAGATACTTCAAAACAGAAAAAAATGGAGACTATGTATCCA
TTTATTGTAACTTTAGAGGGGAATGCTCTCCAGGGTCCCATTTTGCAAAAAGACTATGTACAGTTAGAAA
ATCAATGGGAAACCCCCCCAGAGGATTTACAGACAGATTTAGCAAAACTGGTAGATCAGCAGAACCCCAC
TCTGGGAGAGACACCTGAGAACTCCAACTTGGAAGAACCTCTCAACCCTAAACCCCACAAGAAAAAGAGT
CCAGGAGAGAAACCTCACCGATGTCCTCAGTGTGGAAAATGTTTTGCTCGGAAGTCACAACTTACTGGGC
ATCAGAGAATTCATTCAGGAGAAGAACCTCACAAATGCCCTGAATGTGGGAAAAGATTCCTTCGTAGTTC
AGACCTTTATAGACACCAACGACTTCATACAGGGGAGAGACCCTATGAATGCACTGTATGTAAAAAGCGA
TTCACTCGGCGGTCACATCTTATAGGGCACCAGAGAACCCATTCTGAAGAAGAAACATATAAATGTCTTG
AGTGTGGGAAAAGTTTTTGTCATGGATCAAGTCTTAAAAGACATCTGAAAACTCATACAGGTGAAAAACC
TCATAGATGTCATAATTGTGGGAAAAGTTTTAGTCGACTGACAGCTCTTACTTTGCACCAGAGAACGCAT
ACTGAAGAGAGACCTTTTAAATGTAATTATTGTGGGAAAAGTTTTAGACAGAGACCAAGCCTCGTTATTC
ATTTAAGAATCCACACAGGGGAGAAGCCATACAAGTGTACTCATTGTTCTAAAAGCTTCAGACAGAGAGC
CGGCCTTATTATGCACCAGGTCACTCACTTTAGAGGACTTATTTACCCAACTTTCTTGTACAAAGTTGGC
ATTATAAGAAAGCATTGCTTATCAATTTGTTGCAACGAACAGGTCACTATCAGTCAAAATAAAATCATTA
TTTGCCATCCAGCTGATATCCCCTATAGTGAGTCGTATTACATGGTCATAGCTGTTTCCTGGCAGCTCTG
GCCCGTGTCTCAAAATCTCTGATGTTACATTGCACAAGATAAAAATATATCATCATGCCTCCTCTAGACC
AGCCAGGACAGAAATGCCTCGACTTCGCTGCTACCCAAGGTTGCCGGGTGACGCACACCGTGGAAACGGA
TGAAGGCACGAACCCAGTGGACATAAGCCTGTTCGGTTCGTAAGCTGTAATGCAAGTAGCGTATGCGCTC
ACGCAACTGGTCCAGAACCTTGACCGAACGCAGCGGTGGTAACGGCGCAGTGGCGGTTTTCATGGCTTGT
TATGACTGTTTTTTTGGGGTACAGTCTATGCCTCGGGCATCCAAGCAGCAAGCGCGTTACGCCGTGGGTC
GATGTTTGATGTTATGGAGCAGCAACGATGTTACGCAGCAGGGCAGTCGCCCTAAAACAAAGTTAAACAT
TATGAGGGAAGCGGTGATCGCCGAAGTATCGACTCAACTATCAGAGGTAGTTGGCGTCATCGAGCGCCAT
CTCGAACCGACGTTGCTGGCCGTACATTTGTACGGCTCCGCAGTGGATGGCGGCCTGAAGCCACACAGTG
ATATTGATTTGCTGGTTACGGTGACCGTAAGGCTTGATGAAACAACGCGGCGAGCTTTGATCAACGACCT
TTTGGAAACTTCGGCTTCCCCTGGAGAGAGCGAGATTCTCCGCGCTGTAGAAGTCACCATTGTTGTGCAC
GACGACATCATTCCGTGGCGTTATCCAGCTAAGCGCGAACTGCAATTTGGAGAATGGCAGCGCAATGACA
TTCTTGCAGGTATCTTCGAGCCAGCCACGATCGACATTGATCTGGCTATCTTGCTGACAAAAGCAAGAGA
ACATAGCGTTGCCTTGGTAGGTCCAGCGGCGGAGGAACTCTTTGATCCGGTTCCTGAACAGGATCTATTT
GAGGCGCTAAATGAAACCTTAACGCTATGGAACTCGCCGCCCGACTGGGCTGGCGATGAGCGAAATGTAG
TGCTTACGTTGTCCCGCATTTGGTACAGCGCAGTAACCGGCAAAATCGCGCCGAAGGATGTCGCTGCCGA
CTGGGCAATGGAGCGCCTGCCGGCCCAGTATCAGCCCGTCATACTTGAAGCTAGACAGGCTTATCTTGGA
CAAGAAGAAGATCGCTTGGCCTCGCGCGCAGATCAGTTGGAAGAATTTGTCCACTACGTGAAAGGCGAGA
TCACCAAGGTAGTCGGCAAATAACCCTCGAGCCACCCATGACCAAAATCCCTTAACGTGAGTTACGCGTC
GTTCCACTGAGCGTCAGACCCCGTAGAAAAGATCAAAGGATCTTCTTGAGATCCTTTTTTTCTGCGCGTA
ATCTGCTGCTTGCAAACAAAAAAACCACCGCTACCAGCGGTGGTTTGTTTGCCGGATCAAGAGCTACCAA
CTCTTTTTCCGAAGGTAACTGGCTTCAGCAGAGCGCAGATACCAAATACTGTTCTTCTAGTGTAGCCGTA
GTTAGGCCACCACTTCAAGAACTCTGTAGCACCGCCTACATACCTCGCTCTGCTAATCCTGTTACCAGTG
GCTGCTGCCAGTGGCGATAAGTCGTGTCTTACCGGGTTGGACTCAAGACGATAGTTACCGGATAAGGCGC
AGCGGTCGGGCTGAACGGGGGGTTCGTGCACACAGCCCAGCTTGGAGCGAACGACCTACACCGAACTGAG
ATACCTACAGCGTGAGCTATGAGAAAGCGCCACGCTTCCCGAAGGGAGAAAGGCGGACAGGTATCCGGTA
AGCGGCAGGGTCGGAACAGGAGAGCGCACGAGGGAGCTTCCAGGGGGAAACGCCTGGTATCTTTATAGTC
CTGTCGGGTTTCGCCACCTCTGACTTGAGCGTCGATTTTTGTGATGCTCGTCAGGGGGGCGGAGCCTATG
GAAAAACGCCAGCAACGCGGCCTTTTTACGGTTCCTGGCCTTTTGCTGGCCTTTTGCTCACATGTTCTTT
CCTGCGTTATCCCCTGATTCTGTGGATAACCGTATTACCGCCTTTGAGTGAGCTGATACCGCTCGCCGCA
GCCGAACGACCGAGCGCAGCGAGTCAGTGAGCGAGGAAGCGGAAGAGCGCCCAATACGCAAACCGCCTCT
CCCCGCGCGTTGGCCGATTCATTAATGCAGCTGGCACGACAGGTTTCCCGACTGGAAAGCGGGCAGTGAG
CGCAACGCAATTAATACGCGTACCGCTAGCCAGGAAGAGTTTGTAGAAACGCAAAAAGGCCATCCGTCAG
GATGGCCTTCTGCTTAGTTTGATGCCTGGCAGTTTATGGCGGGCGTCCTGCCCGCCACCCTCCGGGCCGT
TGCTTCACAACGTTCAAATCCGCTCCCGGCGGATTTGTCCTACTCAGGAGAGCGTTCACCGACAAACAAC
AGATAAAACGAAAGGCCCAGTCTTCCGACTGAGCCTTTCGTTTTATTTGATGCCTGGCAGTTCCCTACTC
TCGCGTTAACGCTAGCATGGATGTTTTCCCAGTCACGACGTTGTAAAACGACGGCCAGTCTTAAGCTCGG
GCCC
